>Addgene plasmid #18715 | RGS-SENP5m | addgene partial sequence | sequence record 24595 | CMV-F 5'-CGCAAATGGGCGGTAGGCGTG-3'
CGGGGGCNTTAGCGAGCTCTCTGGCTACTGAGAACCCACTGCTTACTGGCTTATCGAAATTAATACGACT
CACTATAGGGAGACCCAAGCTTATGAGAGGATCGCATCACCATCACCATCACGGATCCATGAAAAAACAG
AGGAAAATTCTATGGAGGAAAGGAATCCACTTAGCCTTTTCTGAGAAATGGAATACTGGGTTTGGAGGCT
TTAAGAAGTTTTATTTTCACCAACACTTGTGCATTCTGAAAGCTAAGCTGGGGAGGCCAGTTACTTGGAA
TAGACAGTTGAGACATTTCCAGGGTAGAAAGAAAGCTCTTCAAATCCAGAAAACGTGGATCAAGGATGAA
CCCCTTTGTGCTAAGACCAAGTTCAATGTGGCTACTCAAAATGTTAGTACTTTGTCCTCTAAAGTGAAAA
GAAAGGACGCTAAACACTTCATTTCCTCCTCAAAGACTCTCCTGAGACTCCAAGCAGAGAAGCTGTTGTC
ATCAGCAAAGAATTCTGACCATGAATACTGCAGAGAGAAAAATCTCTTGAAGGCAGTTACTGACTTTCCA
TCAAATAGTGCTTTAGGTCAGGCCAATGGTCACAGACCTAGGACAGACCCACAACCTTCTGACTTTCCCA
TGAAGTTCAATGGGGAGAGCANAACCCCNGGTGAGAGTGGCCCGATTGTGGTCNCCTTGACACACNNNAA
AANAANGGGTTTTTTGCTACGGTGTGCTGCCAGGGCCGAACCCCCACAGGAATGGGGGACCTTGATCCAA
AAGTNCCACTTACCCCNN
