[The description below was written by a language model from this plasmid's Addgene catalogue record.]
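Description:
RGS-SENP5m is a mammalian expression plasmid built on pcDNA3/RGS, a pcDNA3 derivative of about 5.4 kb that supplies an N-terminal RGS epitope tag (typically the RGS-His motif recognised by anti-RGS-His antibodies). It is maintained as a high-copy plasmid in E. coli under ampicillin selection. It also carries a neomycin resistance marker, so transfected mammalian cells can be selected with G418. The record does not name the promoter. pcDNA3-type backbones normally drive the insert from the CMV immediate-early promoter, and the T7 and SP6 sequencing primer sites listed on either side of the cloning region fit that architecture.

The insert is a form of human SENP5, a SUMO-specific protease, referenced to a human cDNA GenBank entry. It was cloned between BamHI and XhoI sites, both of which are preserved, so that the protein is expressed in frame with the backbone-encoded RGS tag. The "m" suffix suggests a mutant version of the protein, plausibly a variant made for comparison with wild-type SENP5, but the record does not say what the alteration is. The insert size is recorded as 6324 bp, which is larger than the backbone itself. No feature table is available to check this figure, and it may not reflect the coding region alone.

The associated publication characterises nucleolar SUMO proteases with a preference for SUMO-2 or SUMO-3. The plasmid is therefore suited to transient or stable expression of tagged SENP5 in mammalian cells, for example to study its localisation, detect it by immunoblotting or examine its deSUMOylation activity.
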