Addgene plasmid #18715: RGS-SENP5m
Depositing lab: Edward Yeh. Depositing organization: University of Texas MD Anderson Cancer Center. Publication: Characterization of a family of nucleolar SUMO-specific proteases with preference for SUMO-2 or SUMO-3. Gong L, Yeh ET. J Biol Chem. 2006 Jun 9. 281(23):15869-77. 10.1074/jbc.M511658200 PubMed 16608850.
Backbone
  Vector backbone: pcDNA3/RGS
  Backbone size w/o insert (bp): 5400
  Vector type: Mammalian Expression
  Selectable markers: Neomycin (select with G418)
Growth in bacteria
  Bacterial resistance: Ampicillin, 100 μg/mL
  Growth temperature: 37°C
  Growth strain: DH5alpha
  Copy number: High Copy
Gene/Insert
  Gene/Insert name: SENP5m
  Species: H. sapiens (human)
  Insert size (bp): 6324
  GenBank ID: BC030705
  Entrez Gene: SENP5
  Tag / fusion protein: RGS (N terminal on backbone)
  Cloning method: Restriction Enzyme; 5′ cloning site BamHI (not destroyed); 3′ cloning site XhoI (not destroyed)
  Sequencing primers: 5′ T7; 3′ SP6
Terms and licenses: Academic/Nonprofit Terms; Industry Terms: Not Available to Industry
How to cite: RGS-SENP5m was a gift from Edward Yeh (Addgene plasmid # 18715 ; http://n2t.net/addgene:18715 ; RRID:Addgene_18715)
